>Addgene plasmid #32379 | pML1361 | depositor full sequence | sequence record 36949 | pML1361 sequence 6594 bps
TAACAGAAAGGAGGTTAATAATGTCGAAGGGCGAGGAGCTGTTCACCGGCGTCGTCCCGATCCTGGTCGA
GCTGGACGGTGACGTCAACGGCCACAAGTTCTCCGTCTCCGGCGAGGGTGAGGGCGACGCCACCTACGGC
AAGCTGACCCTGAAGTTCATCTGCACCACCGGTAAGCTGCCGGTCCCGTGGCCGACCCTGGTCACCACCC
TGACCTACGGCGTCCAGTGCTTCTCCCGCTACCCGGACCACATGAAGCGCCACGACTTCTTCAAGTCCGC
CATGCCGGAGGGTTACGTCCAGGAGCGCACCATCTCCTTCAAGGACGACGGTAACTACAAGACCCGTGCC
GAGGTCAAGTTCGAGGGCGACACCCTGGTCAACCGCATCGAGCTGAAGGGCATCGACTTCAAGGAGGACG
GTAACATCCTGGGCCACAAGCTGGAGTACAACTACAACTCCCACAACGTCTACATCACCGCGGACAAGCA
GAAGAACGGCATCAAGGCCAACTTCAAGACCCGCCACAACATCGAGGACGGTGGCGTCCAGCTAGCCGAC
CACTACCAGCAGAACACCCCGATCGGCGACGGCCCGGTCCTGCTGCCGGACAACCACTACCTGTCCACCC
AGTCCGCCCTGTCCAAGGACCCGAACGAGAAGCGCGACCACATGGTCCTGCTGGAGTTCGTCACCGCCGC
CGGCATCACCCACGGCATGGACGAGCTGTACAAGTAGATTTAAATAAGCTTTAGCTAATTAATTGGGGAC
CCTAGAGGTCCCCTTTTTTATTTTATCGATAAAAAAAAAAGCCCCGCAATCGCGGGGCTTTTTTTTTTAC
GCGTCCACCAATTTCTCGTTACGTCGAAAGTCCGCGTTTCCGCACACGGGGGTGCCGCATATACAGGGGC
GCTGTGCACAGGGGTGTGGGCAGCAGCAGGGGGCTAGGGCACAGGGGTAGGTGAGGGTGTGGGCCGCGAG
GGCCTCAGCCCCCCGCTCACGCGCAACCGCCGCTCGGTATTCAGCAGACACCCACATGTCCGTGTTGTCA
CTGACAACACGGCTCCAGGTTTTCCCAGGTCGCTACAGGTCTAAAAAGGTCGGAACAGAACCACACGGGT
GTTTTTTCGCAGGTAAACGCCCATTTCCCCACGATCGAAGGGGTTCGAATCCCCTTAGCTCCACCCAAAA
CCGCAGGTCAGCGAATCGCCCAGAATCTGACAGCACCGATGACATCACAACGGATAGAATCCGGGTATGG
CATCAGTGCGTGAACGGGTCCGCAAAGACGGAACCACCGCCTACCTGGTCTCCTACCGGTTCGGCGGCAG
AGGAAGCGCACAAGGCGCACTCACCTTCGACAATCGCAAAGGCGCGCCATAACTTCGTATAGCATACATT
ATACGAAGTTATGATATCAAAAAAAAGCCCGCCATTAGGCGGGCTCAATTGAGCGGCCGCTCAGGTCAGC
ACGGTCATGAAGCGCTCGTTCAGGATGCGGTCGTGGTAGAAGATGGCCTTGCCCAGCTGGTCGGTGGTCC
AGGTCACCGGCTTGTGGTCCGGGTAGTTGTAGTCGCCGCCGCAGAACACCTCGTTGCGGTTGCCCGACGG
GTCGAAGAAGTAGATGGTCTTGCCGTGGGTCAGGCCGTGGCGGGTCGGGCCGATGTCGATGGAGGTGTCG
GTCATCGAGATCAGGTCGGCGGCGCGCAGCAGGTCCTCCCAGGTCTCCAGGTGGAACGACACGTGGTGCA
GCCGGCCCTTCTCCGGGTGGTGGATGAAGGCCACGTCGTGGGCCTTGGTGGACAGCGACAGGAACTGGGC
CACGCGGGTGCCGTTCTCGTCCAGCACCTGCTCGGCCAGGTAGAAGCCCAGCACCTTGGTGAACAGGTCG
TAGGTGGCCGGCAGCTCGTCGCCGTACATCAGGGCGTGGTCGAAGCGCACGGCGGCCATGCCCTTCAGGT
CGCGCGGCCAGGCCTCCGGGTTCACGTCGTTCAGGCCCCACTTGCCGGTGTACTCCTTGTCGGCGTACAG
CTCGAAGTGGTGGCCCGACGGGGCCTGGAAGCGCACGCGGCGGCCACACGAGTTCAGCTCGCCGGCCGGC
AGCTGCTCCACGGCACAGCCGTAGGCCATCAGGTCGCGCTCCAGCTGGCGCAGGGCGTCCTCGTCCACCA
CCTTGAAGCCCATGAAGTCCATGCCCGGCTCGTCGGCCTCGCGCAGCACCAGCGAGAACTTGTCCACCTC
GGTCCAGGCCTTCAGGTACACGCGGCCCTGGTCGTCGCGGTCCATCTCGATCAGGCCCAGCAGCTCGACG
TAGTGCTCCAGGGCCTTCGACATGTCCAGCACGCGCAGCTGGACGTGGCCCGGCCGCATCACGCCCTTGT
TCATTATTCCTCCTTTCTAGTACTTCGGTCGACGTGTGCGCGTAGCCGCTGCGCCAGAACACCCGCATCG
CGGTGTCCAGTGCGACGTCCGGATCGAACTCCTTGTGACGGGCCATGTGCCAATTCTAGTTCGTCGAGAA
GGTCGACGGCCAGTGGAGGACGTACTGCTCCGAGACCTGCTACTGGACCGACGCCGTCGCGTTCCGGGGT
GAGTACGAGGGCAGGGAAACCCCGAACATGGGACGGCTCACCGGGTTCCGAGAATGGGAGACCCTGCACC
ACGGCAATCCAATAATTGTAGAAATATTGGTAACTGTCAGACCAAGTTTACTCATATATACTTTAGATTG
ATTTAAAACTTCATTTTTAATTTAAAAGGATCTAGGTGAAGATCCTTTTTGATAATCTCATGACCAAAAT
CCCTTAACGTGAGTTTTCGTTCCACTGAGCGTCAGACCCCGTAGAAAAGATCAAAGGATCTTCTTGAGAT
CCTTTTTTTCTGCGCGTAATCTGCTGCTTGCAAACAAAAAAACCACCGCTACCAGCGGTGGTTTGTTTGC
CGGATCAAGAGCTACCAACTCTTTTTCCGAAGGTAACTGGCTTCAGCAGAGCGCAGATACCAAATACTGT
CCTTCTAGTGTAGCCGTAGTTAGGCCACCACTTCAAGAACTCTGTAGCACCGCCTACATACCTCGCTCTG
CTAATCCTGTTACCAGTGGCTGCTGCCAGTGGCGATAAGTCGTGTCTTACCGGGTTGGACTCAAGACGAT
AGTTACCGGATAAGGCGCAGCGGTCGGGCTGAACGGGGGGTTCGTGCACACAGCCCAGCTTGGAGCGAAC
GACCTACACCGAACTGAGATACCTACAGCGTGAGCTATGAGAAAGCGCCACGCTTCCCGAAGGGAGAAAG
GCGGACAGGTATCCGGTAAGCGGCAGGGTCGGAACAGGAGAGCGCACGAGGGAGCTTCCAGGGGGAAACG
CCTGGTATCTTTATAGTCCTGTCGGGTTTCGCCACCTCTGACTTGAGCGTCGATTTTTGTGATGCTCGTC
AGGGGGGCGGAGCCTATGGAAAAACGCCAGCAACGCGGCCTTTTTACGGTTCCTGGCCTTTTGCTGGCCT
TTTGCTCACATGTTCTTTCCTGCGTTATCCCCTGATTCTGTGGATAACCGTATTACCGCCTTTGAGTGAG
CTGATACCGCTCGCCGCAGCCGAACGACCGAGCGCAGCGAGTCAGTGAGCGAGGAAGCCGACGGTATCGG
GTACCCTGCGGAACCTGGACTATGACCGAGTGAGGTCCGCAAACACAAAAAGGCGCCCTACCAGGGATCT
AGATCCCCTGGTAGGGCGCATCTGGGTCTTAAAAGTCCCCCAACAATCCGTCCATAAACTCCGCCGCCAC
CCGCGAACTCGTCCGATCCACATCCGTGTACGTGTCCACCGTGATCTGAATCGACTCATGACCCAGCTGG
CGAGACACAATCGTCACCGGTGTCCCGCCCGTTAGCTGCCACGACGCGTACGTGTGCCGCAGATCGTGCG
GAGTAGGCCGCGGAACCAGACCAGCCTTCTCCACAGCCGGATTCCACACCCTACGCAGAAACCCCGGATA
CCTGACCGGTCCACCATCGGTATTGACGAAAACAAACTCGTTCGACAAGTCCAGCCGCTCCAACAACCTG
GCCGGCACATCCACCGTGCGGCGGGACCGTTTCGTCTTCGGCGGCCCCAACACATACCCGGCCGACGAGT
ACTTCCACGCCTGCCGCACCCTGATCGTGGACGTCTCCAAATCCACATGCCTGGGCTGCAGCGCCGATAC
CTCACCCCACCGCAAACCGGTCGACACCATGAACTGAACCATCAGCTTCCAGTGAGGTGTCACCGCGTCG
CGGAGCCGGTCGAACTCGGCGTGGGTGAGCATGCGGATCTCGTCGTCGTCCTCAGCGTTCCCACGGGGCA
GGCGGCGGCCCGACGCAGGGTTGGTGGACAAGTATCGGGGGACGGCGGCGTTCAGTGCCCCCGATAGGAA
CCCGTATTTGTTGCGGAGGGTTTTCGGGGCGTGCCCGTTGCCGTCGCGGCCGCCGGTGGTTTCCATGACC
TTCACCCAGCGGGCGATGTCCTCTTCGGAGAGCTTCGACAAGGGGATGTCGCCGAGGTTGGGTTCGATGT
CGTTGGCGAGGTACTGCTCGTATTTGTCGATCGTGTACTGCTCGACGCCGGTGAGGTGGTCGATGTGGTG
CCGGATCCATTCGGCGACGGTCAGCTCGGACTTGGTTCCTCGCGGTGCGGGGTTGATGCCGTGCATCTCC
AGGGCGCGTGCAGCACCGTGGGCGTCGACGGCGGCGGCGAAGGCGTCTGCTGCTTTGCGATTGTCGAAGG
TGAGTGCGCCTTGTGCGCTTCCTCTGCCGCCGAACCGGTAGGAGACCAGGTAGGCGGTGGTTCCGTCTTT
GCGGACCCGTTCACGCACTGATGCCATACCCGGATTCTATCCGTTGTGATGTCATCGGTGCTGTCAGATT
CTGGGCGATTCGGTTAACGAAATCAATCTAAAGTATATATGAGTAAACTTGGTCTGACAGTTACCAATGC
TTAATCAGTGAGGCACCTATCTCAGCGATCTGTCTATTTCGTTCATCCATAGTTGCCTGACTCCCCGACG
TGGCCGACCAGCCCGTCATCGTCAACGCCTGATCCGCGGTGCGGACAGGCCGTGTCGCGACCGGCCGTGC
GGAATTAAGCCGGCCCGTACCCTGTGAATAGAGGTCCGCTGTGACACAAGAATCCCTGTTACTTCTCGAC
CGTATTGATTCGGATGATTCCTACGCGAGCCTGCGGAACGACCAGGAATTCTGGGAGCCGCTGGCCCGCC
GAGCCCTGGAGGAGCTCGGGCTGCCGGTGCCGCCGGTGCTGCGGGTGCCCGGCGAGAGCACCAACCCCGT
ACTGGTCGGCGAGCCCGACCCGGTGATCAAGCTGTTCGGCGAGCACTGGTGCGGTCCGGAGAGCCTCGCG
TCGGAGTCGGAGGCGTACGCGGTCCTGGCGGACGCCCCGGTGCCGGTGCCCCGCCTCCTCGGCCGCGGCG
AGCTGCGGCCCGGCACCGGAGCCTGGCCGTGGCCCTACCTGGTGATGAGCCGGATGACCGGCACCACCTG
GCGGTCCGCGATGGACGGCACGACCGACCGGAACGCGCTGCTCGCCCTGGCCCGCGAACTCGGCCGGGTG
CTCGGCCGGCTGCACAGGGTGCCGCTGACCGGGAACACCGTGCTCACCCCCCATTCCGAGGTCTTCCCGG
AACTGCTGCGGGAACGCCGCGCGGCGACCGTCGAGGACCACCGCGGGTGGGGCTACCTCTCGCCCCGGCT
GCTGGACCGCCTGGAGGACTGGCTGCCGGACGTGGACACGCTGCTGGCCGGCCGCGAACCCCGGTTCGTC
CACGGCGACCTGCACGGGACCAACATCTTCGTGGACCTGGCCGCGACCGAGGTCACCGGGATCGTCGACT
TCACCGACGTCTATGCGGGAGACTCCCGCTACAGCCTGGTGCAACTGCATCTCAACGCCTTCCGGGGCGA
CCGCGAGATCCTGGCCGCGCTGCTCGACGGGGCGCAGTGGAAGCGGACCGAGGACTTCGCCCGCGAACTG
CTCGCCTTCACCTTCCTGCACGACTTCGAGGTGTTCGAGGAGACCCCGCTGGATCTCTCCGGCTTCACCG
ATCCGGAGGAACTGGCGCAGTTCCTCTGGGGGCCGCCGGACACCGCCCCCGGCGCCTGACGCCCCGGGAT
AACTTCGTATAGCATACATTATACGAAGTTATATGCATTGACTAAGCTAGATACCTGAAAAAAAAAAAGC
GCCGCAGTTGCGGCGCTTTTTTTTTTCTCGACTAGTGTTTAAACTCTAGAAATATTGGATCGTCGGCACC
GTCACGGCCGTGGGAGGCGGCACGATCCGCGACGTGATGATCGGCCGCATCCCCACGGTGCTGCGCAGTG
AGCTCTACGCCATCCCGGCGTTGATCTGTGCGTTCGCACGCACAGGCCCGGTGTGAGAAGGGTCTCTGAC
GAGCGGGAGAACCCACCCGGGGTGGGCGAGTTTGTCCTGCGTGTGCTCGGTCGAGTAGGCTCTGGGAGTA
CCCGTGTGTACGACCAGCACGGCATACATCATTTCGACGCCGAGAGATTCGCCGCCCGAAATGAGCACGA
TCCGCATGCTTAAT
Features (pLannotate 1.2.2; 9 found; start..end, strand, type, name):
     21..734     +  CDS            Folding Reporter GFP: Folding Reporter GFP is a basic (constitutively fluorescent) green fluorescent protein published in 1999, derived from Aequorea victoria.
   1379..1412    +  protein_bind   loxP: Cre-mediated recombination occurs in the 8-bp core sequence (GCATACAT). Cre recombinase
   1464..2384    -  CDS            xylE: XYLE1_PSEPU - Experimental evidence at protein level: Swiss-Prot protein existence level 1. From Pseudomonas putida (Arthrobacter siderocapsulatus).
   2513..2665    +  CDS            mimA (fragment): MIMA_MYCS2 - Experimental evidence at protein level: Swiss-Prot protein existence level 1. Component of the propane 2-monooxygenase multicomponent enzyme system which is involved in the degradation of propane via the O2-dependent hydroxylation of propane (PubMed:21183637). Also involved in the degradation of acetone via the O2-dependent hydroxylation of acetone (PubMed:26293913). Also able to catalyze the oxidation of phenol, methylethylketone (2-butanone), 1-propanol and 2-propanol (PubMed:21183637, PubMed:23892738, PubMed:23171424, PubMed:26293913). From Mycolicibacterium smegmatis (strain A
   2864..3452    +  rep_origin     ori: high-copy-number ColE1/pMB1/pBR322/pUC origin of replication
   4962..5042    -  CDS            bla(M) (fragment): β-lactamase lacking the signal sequence; bla(M); allows cytosolic expression of β-lactamase
   5154..6146    +  CDS            hyg: KHYB_STRHY - Experimental evidence at protein level: Swiss-Prot protein existence level 1. The aminoglycoside phosphotransferases achieve inactivation of their antibiotic substrates by phosphorylation. From Streptomyces hygroscopicus.
   6159..6192    +  protein_bind   loxP: Cre-mediated recombination occurs in the 8-bp core sequence (GCATACAT). Cre recombinase
   6289..6393    +  CDS            Y4104_STRCO (fragment): Protein inferred from homology: Swiss-Prot protein existence level 3. From Streptomyces coelicolor (strain ATCC BAA-471 / A3(2) / M145).
