[The description below was written by a language model from this plasmid's Addgene catalogue record and pLannotate feature annotations shown in this document.]
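Description:
pML1361 is a bacterial integration vector built on the pMl603 backbone for stable, single-copy insertion of genes into mycobacterial chromosomes using the site-specific integration system of mycobacteriophage Ms6. In E. coli it is maintained as a high-copy plasmid through a ColE1/pUC-type origin and selected with hygromycin via the Streptomyces hygroscopicus hyg phosphotransferase gene. No mycobacterial replication origin is annotated, consistent with a design in which the plasmid persists in mycobacteria only by integrating. The catalogue entry lists the Ms6 integrase gene as part of the insert, but the automated feature table does not annotate it or an attachment site. A conservative asparagine-to-serine change seen in the integrase during quality-control sequencing is reported by the depositor to have no effect on integration.

The payload comprises two reporter genes codon-optimised for mycobacteria. These are gfpm2+, detected in the annotation as a GFP-family coding sequence, and xylEm, a version of the Pseudomonas putida catechol 2,3-dioxygenase gene that lies on the opposite strand and gives a colorimetric readout. The terminators ttsbiA and ttsbiB are included to shield the expression cassette from transcriptional interference by neighbouring sequences. The promoters driving the reporters are not stated in the record. Two loxP sites in the same orientation are annotated. One interval between them contains xylE, the E. coli origin and the hygromycin marker, which suggests that Cre could excise these elements after integration, although the record does not say so explicitly. Short fragments annotated as mimA, bla and a Streptomyces protein are probably incidental or partial matches. The vector serves as an improved Ms6 integration and reporter platform for mycobacterial genetics.
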