Addgene plasmid #32379: pML1361
Depositing lab: Michael Niederweis. Depositing organization: University of Alabama at Birmingham. Publication: Taking phage integration to the next level as a genetic tool for mycobacteria. Huff J, Czyz A, Landick R, Niederweis M. Gene. 2010 Nov 15;468(1-2):8-19. Epub 2010 Aug 6. 10.1016/j.gene.2010.07.012 PubMed 20692326.
Backbone
  Vector backbone: pMl603
  Vector type: bacterial integration vector
Growth in bacteria
  Bacterial resistance: Hygromycin, 200 μg/mL
  Growth temperature: 37°C
  Growth strain: DH5alpha
  Copy number: High Copy
Gene/Insert
  Gene/Insert name: int Ms6; gfpm2+; xylEm; ttsbiA, ttsbiB
  Cloning method: Restriction Enzyme; 5′ cloning site Hpa I (not destroyed); 3′ cloning site Kpn I (not destroyed)
  Sequencing primers: 5′ pALEX_seq2
Terms and licenses: Academic/Nonprofit Terms; Industry Terms: Not Available to Industry
Depositor comments: This is an improved Ms6 integration vector for stable gene integration in mycobacteria with codon optimized gfp and xylE expression as reporter genes; terminators to protect expression cassette against transcriptional interference. Please note that the conserved N->S point mutation found in the Addgene QC sequence of the Ms6 integrase gene is of no consequence and the plasmid is still fully functional for integration.
How to cite: pML1361 was a gift from Michael Niederweis (Addgene plasmid # 32379 ; http://n2t.net/addgene:32379 ; RRID:Addgene_32379)
