>Addgene plasmid #32379 | pML1361 | addgene partial sequence | sequence record 38745 | pBR322ori-F
TCTGACTTGAGCGTCGATTTTTGTGATGCTCGTCAGGGGGGCGGAGCCTATGGAAAAACGCCAGCAACGC
GGCCTTTTTACGGTTCCTGGCCTTTTGCTGGCCTTTTGCTCACATGTTCTTTCCTGCGTTATCCCCTGAT
TCTGTGGATAACCGTATTACCGCCTTTGAGTGAGCTGATACCGCTCGCCGCAGCCGAACGACCGAGCGCA
GCGAGTCAGTGAGCGAGGAAGCGGAAGAGCGCCCAATACGCAAACCGCCTCTCCCCGCGCGTTGGCCGAT
TCA
