>Addgene plasmid #32379 | pML1361 | addgene partial sequence | sequence record 39365 | pALEX-Seq2 5'-GTGCCTCACTGATTAAGCATTG-3'
ATATATACTTTAGATTGATTTCGTTGTTAACCGAATCGCCCAGAATCTGACAGCACCGATGACATCACAA
CGGATAGAATCCGGGTATGGCATCAGTGCGTGAACGGGTCCGCAAAGACGGAACCACCGCCTACCTGGTC
TCCTACCGGTTCGGCGGCAGAGGAAGCGCACAAGGCGCACTCACCTTCGACAATCGCAAAGCAGCAGACG
CCTTCGCCGCCGCCGTCGACGCCCACGGTGCTGCACGCGCCCTGGAGATGCACGGCATCAGCCCCGCACC
GCGAGGAACCAAGTCCGAGCTGACCGTCGCCGAATGGATCCGGCACCACATCGACCACCTCACCGGCGTC
GAGCAGTACACGATCGACAAATACGAGCAGTACCTCGCCAACGACATCGAACCCAACCTCGGCGACATCC
CCTTGTCGAAGCTCTCCGAAGAGGACATCGCCCGCTGGGTGAAGGTCATGGAAACCACCGGCGGCCGCGA
CGGCAACGGGCACGCCCCGAAAACCCTCCGCAACAAATACGGGTTCCTATCGGGGGCACTGAACGCCGCC
GTCCCCCGATACTTGTCCACCAACCCTGCGTCGGGCCGCCGCCTGCCCCGTGGGAACGCTGAGGACGACG
ACGAGATCCGCATGCTCACCCACGCCGAGTTCGACCGGCTCCGCGACGCGGTGACACCTCACTGGAAGCT
GATGGTTCAGTTCATGGTGTCGACCGGTTTGCGGTGGGGGTGAGGTATCGGCGCTGCAGCCCAGGCATGT
GGATTTGGAGACGTCCACGATCAGGGGTGC
