>Addgene plasmid #32379 | pML1361 | addgene partial sequence | sequence record 39366 | psmyc1 (CGACCAGCACGGCATACATC)
CCGAATGAGCACGATCCGCATGCTTAATTAACAGAAAGGAGGTTAATAATGTCGAAGGGCGAGGAGCTGT
TCACCGGCGTCGTCCCGATCCTGGTCGAGCTGGACGGTGACGTCAACGGCCACAAGTTCTCCGTCTCCGG
CGAGGGTGAGGGCGACGCCACCTACGGCAAGCTGACCCTGAAGTTCATCTGCACCACCGGTAAGCTGCCG
GTCCCGTGGCCGACCCTGGTCACCACCCTGACCTACGGCGTCCAGTGCTTCTCCCGCTACCCGGACCACA
TGAAGCGCCACGACTTCTTCAAGTCCGCCATGCCGGAGGGTTACGTCCAGGAGCGCACCATCTCCTTCAA
GGACGACGGTAACTACAAGACCCGTGCCGAGGTCAAGTTCGAGGGCGACACCCTGGTCAACCGCATCGAG
CTGAAGGGCATCGACTTCAAGGAGGACGGTAACATCCTGGGCCACAAGCTGGAGTACAACTACAACTCCC
ACAACGTCTACATCACCGCGGACAAGCAGAAGAACGGCATCAAGGCCAACTTCAAGACCCGCCACAACAT
CGAGGACGGTGGCGTCCAGCTAGCCGACCACTACCAGCAGAACACCCCGATCGGCGACGGCCCGGTCCTG
CTGCCGGACAACCACTACCTGTCCACCCAGTCCGCCCTGTCCAAGGACCCGAACGAGAAGCGCGACCACA
TGGTCCTGCTGGAGTTCGTC
